>Addgene plasmid #122443 | pCrl | addgene full sequence | sequence record 460800 | Addgene Long Read Sequencing Result
GACGGATCGGGAGATCTCCCGATCCCCTATGGTGCACTCTCAGTACAATCTGCTCTGATGCCGCATAGTT
AAGCCAGTATCTGCTCCCTGCTTGTGTGTTGGAGGTCGCTGAGTAGTGCGCGAGCAAAATTTAAGCTACA
ACAAGGCAAGGCTTGACCGACAATTGCATGAAGAATCTGCTTAGGGTTAGGCGTTTTGCGCTGCTTCGCG
ATGTACGGGCCAGATATACGCGTTGACATTGATTATTGACTAGTTATTAATAGTAATCAATTACGGGGTC
ATTAGTTCATAGCCCATATATGGAGTTCCGCGTTACATAACTTACGGTAAATGGCCCGCCTGGCTGACCG
CCCAACGACCCCCGCCCATTGACGTCAATAATGACGTATGTTCCCATAGTAACGCCAATAGGGACTTTCC
ATTGACGTCAATGGGTGGAGTATTTACGGTAAACTGCCCACTTGGCAGTACATCAAGTGTATCATATGCC
AAGTACGCCCCCTATTGACGTCAATGACGGTAAATGGCCCGCCTGGCATTATGCCCAGTACATGACCTTA
TGGGACTTTCCTACTTGGCAGTACATCTACGTATTAGTCATCGCTATTACCATGGTGATGCGGTTTTGGC
AGTACATCAATGGGCGTGGATAGCGGTTTGACTCACGGGGATTTCCAAGTCTCCACCCCATTGACGTCAA
TGGGAGTTTGTTTTGGCACCAAAATCAACGGGACTTTCCAAAATGTCGTAACAACTCCGCCCCATTGACG
CAAATGGGCGGTAGGCGTGTACGGTGGGAGGTCTATATAAGCAGAGCTCTCTGGCTAACTAGAGAACCCA
CTGCTTACTGGCTTATCGAAATTAATACGACTCACTATAGGGAGACCCAAGCTTGGTACCGAGCTCGGAT
CCACTAGTAACGGCCGCCAGTGTGCTGGAATTCTGCAGAGGCTCGCCTTCCCCGCACGCGGCTCCTCCGT
GCCGGTGCCTCCGAAAGTGGATGAGAGAGCGCGCGGGGCGCGCGGCGGCACGGAGCGCGGCGGCATGGAG
CGCGGCTGCTGGGCGCCGCGGGCTCTCGTCCTGGCCGTGCTGCTGCTGCTGGCGACGCTGAGGGCGCGCG
CGGCCACCGGCTACTACCCGCGCTTCTCGCCTTTCTTTTTCCTGTGCACCCACCACGGGGAGCTGGAAGG
GGATGGGGAGCAGGGCGAGGTGCTCATTTCCCTGCACATTGCGGGCAACCCCACCTACTACGTACCGGGA
CAGGAATACCATGTTACAATTTCAACAAGCACCTTCTTTGATGGCTTGCTGGTGACGGGACTCTATACCT
CGACAAGCATCCAGTCTTCTCAGAGCATTGGAGGCTCCAGCGCCTTTGGATTCGGGATCATGTCCGACCA
CCAGTTTGGTAACCAGTTTATGTGCAGTGTGGTGGCCTCTCATGTGAGTCACCTGCCTACAACCAACCTC
AGCTTTGTCTGGATTGCCCCACCAGCTGGCACAGGCTGTGTGAATTTCATGGCTACTGCAACACATAGGG
GCCAGGTGATTTTCAAAGACGCACTGGCCCAGCAGCTGTGTGAACAAGGAGCTCCCACAGAGGCCACTGC
TTACTCGCACCTTGCTGAAATACACAGTGACAGTGTGATCCTACGAGATGACTTTGACTCCTACCAGCAA
CTGGAATTGAACCCCAACATATGGGTTGAATGCAGCAACTGTGAGATGGGAGAGCAGTGTGGCACCATCA
TGCATGGCAATGCTGTCACCTTCTGTGAGCCGTACGGCCCTCGAGAGCTGACCACCACATGCCTGAACAC
AACAACAGCATCTGTCCTCCAGTTTTCCATTGGGTCAGGATCATGTCGATTTAGTTACTCTGACCCCAGC
ATCACTGTGTCATACGCCAAGAACAATACCGCTGATTGGATTCAGCTGGAGAAAATTAGAGCCCCTTCCA
ATGTGAGCACAGTCATCCACATCCTGTACCTCCCCGAGGAAGCCAAAGGGGAGAGCGTGCAGTTCCAGTG
GAAACAGGACAGCCTGCGAGTGGGTGAGGTGTATGAGGCCTGCTGGGCCCTGGATAACATCCTGGTCATC
AATTCAGCCCACAGAGAAGTCGTTCTGGAGGACAACCTCGACCCGGTCGACACGGGCAACTGGCTCTTCT
TCCCTGGAGCAACGGTCAAGCATAGCTGTCAGTCAGATGGGAACTCCATTTATTTCCATGGAAATGAAGG
CAGCGAGTTCAATTTTGCCACCACCCGGGATGTAGATCTTTCTACAGAGGATATTCAAGAGCAGTGGTCA
GAAGAATTTGAGAGCCAGCCCACAGGATGGGATATCTTGGGAGCAGTAGTTGGTGCAGACTGTGGAACCG
TAGAATCAGGACTATCACTGGTGTTCCTCAAAGATGGAGAGAGGAAGCTTTGCACCCCCTACATGGATAC
AACTGGTTATGGCAACCTGAGGTTCTACTTCGTTATGGGAGGAATCTGTGACCCTGGAGTCTCTCATGAA
AACGATATCATCTTATATGCAAAGATTGAAGGAAGAAAAGAACACATTGCACTGGACACTCTTACCTATT
CTTCCTATAAGGTTCCGTCTTTGGTTTCTGTGGTCATCAACCCTGAACTTCAGACACCTGCCACCAAATT
TTGTCTCAGGCAAAAGAGCCACCAAGGGTATAATCGGAATGTCTGGGCTGTGGACTTCTTCCATGTGCTG
CCCGTTCTCCCTTCAACAATGTCTCACATGATCCAGTTTTCTATTAATTTGGGATGCGGCACACACCAGC
CTGGGAACAGCGTCAGCTTGGAGTTTTCTACTAACCATGGACGGTCCTGGTCCCTACTCCACACTGAGTG
CTTGCCGGAGATCTGTGCAGGCCCCCACCTCCCCCACAGCACTGTCTACTCCTCAGAAAACTACAGCGGG
TGGAACCGAATCACGATTCCTCTCCCTAATGCAGCACTCACCCGAGACACCAGGATTCGCTGGAGACAAA
CAGGCCCAATCCTGGGAAATATGTGGGCAATTGATAATGTTTATATAGGTCCTTCGTGTCTCAAATTCTG
TTCTGGCAGAGGACAATGCACTCGGCATGGCTGCAAGTGTGACCCAGGATTTTCTGGCCCAGCTTGTGAG
ATGGCATCTCAGACATTCCCAATGTTTATTTCGGAAAGCTTTGGCAGTGCCAGACTTTCCTCTTACCATA
ACTTTTACTCTATCCGTGGTGCTGAAGTCAGCTTTGGTTGTGGTGTCTTAGCCAGTGGTAAGGCTCTGGT
TTTCAACAAAGATGGGAGGCGGCAGCTAATCACGTCCTTTCTGGACAGCTCGCAGTCCAGGTTTCTTCAG
TTTACACTGAGGCTGGGGAGCAAGTCTGTGCTGAGCACGTGCAGAGCCCCTGACCAGCCGGGGGAGGGAG
TCCTGCTGCACTATTCATATGACAACGGGATAACATGGAAACTCCTGGAGCACTATTCCTACGTCAACTA
CCACGAGCCCAGAATAATCTCTGTAGAGCTACCGGATGATGCAAGACAGTTTGGAATCCAGTTCAGATGG
TGGCAGCCTTACCATTCTTCCCAAGGAGAAGACGTGTGGGCCATTGATGAGATTGTCATGACCTCAGTCC
TGTTCAACAGCATCAGTCTCGACTTTACCAATCTTGTGGAAGTCACTCAATCCCTGGGATTCTACCTTGG
CAATGTTCAACCATACTGTGGCCATGACTGGACGCTTTGTTTTACGGGAGATTCTAAACTTGCCTCAAGC
ATGCGCTATGTGGAAACACAGTCCATGCAGATCGGAGCATCCTATATGATTCAGTTCAGCCTAGTGATGG
GATGTGGCCAGAAATACACTCCTCACATGGACAACCAGGTGAAGCTGGAGTACTCAGCCAACCACGGCCT
TACATGGCACCTTGTACAAGAAGAATGCCTTCCCAGTATGCCAAGCTGCCAGGAATTTACATCTGCCAGC
ATTTACCATGCCAGCGAGTTCACACAGTGGAGAAGAGTCACTGTTGTTCTTCCCCAGAAAACATGGTCCG
GTGCCACCCGCTTCCGTTGGAGTCAGAGCTATTACACAGCCCAGGATGAGTGGGCTTTAGACAACATTTA
CATTGGGCAGCAGTGCCCCAACATGTGCAGTGGGCATGGCTCATGTGACCATGGCGTGTGCAGGTGTGAC
CAGGGATACCAGGGCACTGAATGCCACCCAGAAGCTGCACTTCCTTCCACGATTATGTCAGATTTTGAGA
ACCCGAGCAGTTGGGAATCAGACTGGCAGGAAGTTATTGGGGGAGAAGTTGTAAAGCCTGAGCAAGGCTG
TGGAGTCGTGTCTTCTGGATCTTCTCTGTACTTCAGCAAGGCTGGGAAGAGGCAGCTGGTGAGCTGGGAC
CTGGACACATCCTGGGTGGACTTTGTCCAGTTCTACATCCAGATAGGAGGAGAGAGTGCTGCATGCAACA
AGCCTGACAGCAGAGAGGAGGGCATTCTGCTCCAGTATAGCAACAACGGGGGCATCCAGTGGCACCTGCT
GGCAGAGATGTACTTCTCAGACTTCAGCAAACCCAGATTTGTCTACCTGGAGCTCCCAGCTGCTGCGAAG
ACCCCTTGTACCAGGTTCCGCTGGTGGCAGCCTGTGTTCTCGGGGGAGGACTATGACCAGTGGGCCGTTG
ATGATATCATCATTCTGTCAGAGAAGCAGAAGCAGGTTATTCCAGTTGTCAACCCAACTTTGCCCCAGAA
CTTCTATGAGAAGCCAGCTTTCGATTACCCTATGAACCAAATGAGTGTGTGGCTAATGTTGGCCAATGAA
GGCATGGCTAAAAACGACAGCTTCTGTGCGACCACGCCGTCAGCCATGGTGTTTGGAAAGTCAGATGGAG
ACCGGTTTGCAGTAACTCGAGATCTGACCCTGAAACCTGGATATGTGCTGCAGTTCAAGCTAAACATAGG
CTGCACCAGCCAGTTCAGCAGCACTGCCCCGGTTCTCCTGCAGTATTCACATGATGCCGGCATGTCGTGG
TTTCTGGTGAAGGAAGGATGCTTCCCAGCGTCAGCAGGCAAAGGATGTGAAGGGAACTCCAGGGAATTGA
GTGAGCCTACTGTCTATTATACTGGGGACTTCGAAGAATGGACTAGAATCACCATTGCCATTCCAAGGTC
CCTTGCATCCAGCAAGACCAGATTCCGATGGATCCAAGAGAGCAGCTCTCAGAAGAATGTGCCCCCGTTT
GGCTTAGATGGGGTGTACATATCTGAGCCTTGTCCCAGTTACTGCAGTGGCCATGGAGACTGCATCTCGG
GGGTGTGTTTTTGTGACCTGGGGTACACAGCTGCACAAGGAACCTGTGTGTCAAACACCCCTAACCACAG
TGAGATGTTCGACAGGTTTGAGGGGAAGCTAAGCCCACTGTGGTACAAAATCACCGGGGGTCAGGTTGGC
ACGGGCTGTGGCACCCTCAATGACGGCAGGTCCCTCTACTTTAATGGCCTTGGGAAAAGGGAAGCCAGGA
CAGTCCCACTGGACACCAGGAATATCAGACTTGTTCAGTTTTATATACAAATTGGAAGTAAAACATCAGG
GATTACGTGCATCAAACCACGGGCTAGAAATGAGGGGCTTGTTGTTCAGTATTCCAATGATAATGGGATA
CTTTGGCATTTGCTGAGAGAGTTGGATTTCATGTCATTCCTGGAGCCACAGATCATTTCCATTGACCTGC
CCCGGGAAGCAAAGACACCTGCCACAGCTTTCCGGTGGTGGCAGCCGCAGCATGGGAAGCATTCGGCCCA
GTGGGCTTTGGATGATGTCCTTATAGGAGTGAATGACAGCTCTCAAACTGGATTTCAAGATAAATTTGAT
GGCTCCATAGACTTGCAAGCCAACTGGTATCGAATCCAGGGAGGCCAAGTTGATATCGACTGCCTCTCTA
TGGACACTGCCCTTATATTCACTGAAAACATAGGAAAACCTCGCTATGCTGAGACCTGGGACTTCCATGT
GTCAGCGTCAAGCTTCTTACAGTTTGAAATGAACATGGGCTGCAGCAAGCCTTTCAGTGGTGCCCACGGC
ATACAGCTCCAGTACTCTCTGAACAACGGCAAGGACTGGCAGCTTGTCACCGAAGAGTGTGTCCCTCCAA
CCATTGGCTGCGTGCACTACACAGAGAGTTCAACTTACACATCAGAAAGATTCCAGAACTGGAGGCGGGT
CACGGTCTACCTGCCACTCGCCACCAATTCTCCCAGGACTCGGTTCAGATGGATTCAGACCAACTATACT
GTTGGAGCAGATTCCTGGGCTATTGATAATGTCATCCTGGCCTCGGGCTGTCCTTGGATGTGCTCAGGAC
GAGGGATCTGTGATTCGGGGCGCTGTGTGTGTGACCGGGGCTTCGGTGGACCCTTCTGTGTTCCTGTTGT
TCCTCTTCCCTCCATTCTAAAAGATGATTTCAATGGGAACTTACATCCTGACCTTTGGCCTGAAGTGTAC
GGGGCAGAGAGGGGCAATCTGAATGGCGAAACCATCAAATCCGGAACATGTCTGATCTTTAAAGGGGAGG
GACTAAGAATGCTTATTTCCAGAGATCTAGATTGTACCAATACTATGTATGTCCAGTTCTCTCTCCGATT
TATAGCGAAAGGTACCCCAGAGAGGTCTCACTCCATCCTTCTACAGTTCTCTGTCAGTGGAGGAGTCACC
TGGCACCTGATGGATGAATTCTACTTCCCTCAAACGACCAGCATACTTTTCATCAATGTTCCCTTACCAT
ACGGTGCCCAAACCAACGCTACAAGATTCAGACTCTGGCAACCGTACAATAATGGTAAGAAAGAAGAAAT
CTGGATCATTGATGACTTTATTATTGATGGAAACAATTTGAACAACCCCGTGCTGCTGCTGGACACGTTC
GACTTTGGGCCCAGGGAAGACAATTGGTTTTTCTATCCGGGTGGTAATATCGGACTTTACTGCCCGTATT
CTTCAAAGGGAGCTCCTGAGGAGGATTCGGCCATGGTGTTTGTTTCAAACGAAGTTGGAGAACACTCCAT
TACCACACGAGACCTAAGTGTGAACGAGAACACCATCATTCAATTTGAGATCAATGTTGGCTGCTCCACT
GATAGTTCTTCTGCTGATCCGGTCAGACTGGAATTCTCAAGGGACTTTGGAGCCACCTGGCACCTGCTGC
TGCCTCTCTGCTACCACAGCAGCAGCCTCGTCAGCTCCTTATGCTCCACTGAGCATCACCCGAGCAGCAC
CTACTACGCGGGGACCACCCAGGGCTGGCGGCGGGAGGTCGTGCACTTCGGAAAGCTGCACCTTTGTGGA
TCTGTGCGTTTCCGTTGGTACCAGGGATTTTATCCTGCTGGCTCTCAGCCGGTCACATGGGCCATTGACA
ATGTCTACATTGGTCCCCAGTGTGAAGAGATGTGCTATGGGCACGGGAGCTGCATCAATGGAACCAAGTG
TATATGTGACCCGGGCTACTCTGGGCCAACCTGTAAAATAAGCACCAAAAATCCTGATTTTCTCAAAGAC
GACTTTGAAGGTCAACTGGAATCCGATCGATTCTTACTGATGAGCGGTGGGAAGCCGTCTCGTAAGTGTG
GCATCCTTTCCAGTGGGAACAACCTCTTCTTCAATGAGGACGGCTTGCGCATGCTAGTAACACGGGACCT
GGATTTATCACATGCAAGGTTTGTGCAGTTCTTCATGAGACTGGGATGTGGTAAAGGTGTTCCAGACCCC
AGGAGCCAGCCCGTGCTTCTGCAGTACTCCCTCAATGGCGGCCTCTCCTGGAGTCTTCTTCAAGAGTTCC
TCTTCAGCAACTCCAGCAATGTGGGCAGGTACATTGCCCTGGAAATGCCCCTGAAAGCCCGTTCTGGTTC
GACACGCCTCCGCTGGTGGCAGCCATCTGAAAATGGGCACTTCTATAGCCCCTGGGTGATCGACCAGATT
CTTATTGGAGGAAATATCTCTGGTAATACAGTCTTAGAAGATGATTTCTCAACTCTGGACAGCAGAAAGT
GGCTGCTTCACCCAGGAGGCACCAAGATGCCTGTGTGTGGCTCCACAGGCGATGCCCTGGTCTTTATTGA
AAAGGCCAGCACCCGTTACGTGGTCACGACAGACATCGCTGTGAATGAGGACTCATTCCTACAGATAGAC
TTTGCTGCCTCCTGCTCAGTCACAGACTCCTGCTATGCTATTGAACTGGAGTACTCGGTGGATCTCGGTC
TGTCGTGGCACCCGCTGGTGAGGGACTGCCTGCCTACCAATGTTGAGTGTAGTCGTTACCACCTGCAGCG
GATCCTGGTGTCAGATACTTTCAACAAGTGGACCAGAATCACTCTGCCCCTGCCTTCCTACACCAGGTCT
CAAGCCACTCGTTTCCGCTGGCATCAGCCAGCGCCTTTTGACAAGCAGCAGACCTGGGCAATAGATAATG
TCTATATTGGGGATGGTTGCCTAGACATGTGCAGTGGCCACGGGAGATGCGTCCAGGGAAGCTGTGTCTG
TGATGAACAGTGGGGAGGCCTGTACTGTGATGAGCCTGAGACCTCCCTTCCCACCCAGCTCAAAGACAAC
TTCAACCGAGCCCCCTCCAACCAGAACTGGCTGACTGTGAGCGGTGGGAAGCTGAGTACAGTGTGTGGGG
CTGTGGCTTCCGGCCTGGCTCTCCATTTCAGTGGGGGCTGCAGCCGATTGTTAGTCACTGTGGATCTGAA
CCTCACCAATGCTGAGTTTATCCAGTTTTACTTTATGTATGGATGCCTCATTACGCCGAGCAACCGTAAC
CAGGGAGTCCTGCTGGAGTACTCTGTCAATGGAGGCATCACCTGGAACTTGCTGATGGAGATTTTCTATG
ACCAGTACAGCAAACCTGGATTTGTGAATATCCTTCTCCCTCCTGATGCTAAAGAGATTGCCACTCGCTT
CCGATGGTGGCAGCCACGACATGATGGCCTTGACCAGAATGACTGGGCCATTGACAATGTCCTCATCTCG
GGCTCTGCGGACCAGAGGACAGTCATGCTGGACACCTTTAGCAGCGCCCCAGTACCACAGCATGAGCGCT
CCCCCGCAGACGCTGGCCCTGTTGGAAGAATTGCTTTTGAAATGTTCTTAGAAGACAAAACTTCAGTGAA
TGAGAATTGGCTCTTCCATGATGACTGTACAGTGGAAAGATTCTGTGACTCGCCAGATGGTGTCATGCTC
TGTGGCAGCCATGATGGACGAGAGGTGTATGCAGTGACTCATGACCTGACGCCCACTGAGAACTGGATCA
TGCAGTTCAAGATCTCTGTTGGATGCAAAGTGCCTGAAAAAATTGCCCAGAATCAAATTCACGTGCAGTT
TTCTACTGACTTTGGCGTGAGCTGGAGTTATTTAGTCCCTCAGTGCTTACCCGCCGACCCAAAGTGTTCT
GGAAGCGTTTCTCAACCGTCTGTGTTCTTCCCAACTGAAGGGTGGAAAAGGATCACCTACCCGCTTCCTG
AAAGCTTAACGGGGAATCCTGTAAGATTTAGGTTCTACCAAAAGTACTCAGATGTGCAGTGGGCAATTGA
CAATTTCTACCTTGGCCCTGGATGTTTGGACAACTGTGGAGGCCACGGAGACTGCCTAAAGGAACAGTGT
ATCTGTGACCCAGGCTACTCAGGGCCAAACTGCTACTTAACTCACAGCCTGAAGACTTTCCTGAAGGAGC
GCTTTGACAGTGAGGAGATCAAGCCTGACTTATGGATGTCCTTGGAAGGCGGAAGCACTTGTACAGAGTG
CGGGGTCCTCGCCGAGAACACTGCACTCTATTTTGGGGGATCCACTGTGAGACAAGCTATTACTCAAGAC
TTAGATCTCAGAGGTGCAAAATTCCTGCAGTACTGGGGACGTATCGGCAGTGAGAACAACATGACATCTT
GCCATCGGCCTGTCTGCCGGAAGGAAGGCGTGCTGCTGGACTTCTCTACGGATGGAGGAATCACTTGGAC
CTTGCTTCACGAGATGGATTTCCAGAAATACATTTCTGTGAGGCACGACTACATCCTCCTGCCTGAGGGG
GCCCTCACCAACACAACTCGACTTCGCTGGTGGCAGCCTTTTGTCATCAGCAATGGGCTCGTGGTTTCCG
GGGTGGAGCGTGCGCAGTGGGCACTGGACAACATTCTGATTGGTGGAGCAGAAATCAATCCAAGCCAACT
GGTGGACACTTTCGATGACGAAGGCTCCTCCCATGAAGAAAACTGGAGTTTTTACCCTAATGCAGTAAGG
ACAGCAGGATTCTGTGGCAACCCATCCTTCCACCTCTACTGGCCAAATAAAAAGAAGGACAAGACCCACA
ATGCACTCTCCTCCCGAGAGCTCATTATACAGCCAGGATACATGATGCAATTTAAAATTGTGGTGGGTTG
TGAAGCCACTTCATGTGGTGACCTTCATTCCGTGATGCTGGAGTACACCAAGGATGCAAGGTCCGATTCC
TGGCAGCTCGTGCAGACCCAGTGCCTACCTTCCTCTTCCAATAGCATTGGCTGCTCCCCGTTCCAGTTCC
ATGAAGCCACCATTTATAATGCTGTCAACAGCTCAAGCTGGAAGAGGATCACCATCCAGCTCCCAGACCA
CGTCTCGTCAAGTGCCACACAGTTCCGCTGGATCCAGAAGGGAGAAGAAACCGAGAAGCAAAGCTGGGCC
ATCGACCACGTGTACATCGGAGAGGCTTGTCCCAAGCTCTGCAGCGGGCATGGCTACTGCACCACAGGGG
CCGTCTGCATCTGCGATGAAAGCTTCCAAGGTGACGACTGCTCTGTCTTCAGTCACGAGCTTCCTAGTTA
CATTAAAGATAATTTTGAATCAGCAAGAGTCACTGAAGCCAACTGGGAAACCATCCAGGGTGGAGTGATC
GGAAGTGGCTGTGGGCAGCTGGCGCCCTATGCCCATGGAGATTCGCTCTACTTTAATGGTTGTCAGATAA
GGCAAGCTGCCACCAAGCCACTGGACCTCACTCGAGCAAGCAAAATTATGTTTGTCTTGCAAATTGGGAG
CCCAGCCCAGACAGACAGTTGCAACAGCGACCTCAGCGGCCCCCACACCGTGGACAAAGCAGTACTGCTG
CAGTACAGTGTCAACAATGGCATCACCTGGCACGTCATCGCTCAGCACCAGCCGAAGGACTTCACACAAG
CTCAGCGGGTGTCTTACAACGTCCCCCTGGAAGCTCGGATGAAAGGAGTTCTACTGCGCTGGTGGCAGCC
ACGCCACAATGGAACAGGTCATGATCAATGGGCTTTGGACCATGTGGAGGTCGTCCTAGTAAGCACTCGC
AAACAAAATTACATGATGAATTTTTCACGGCAACATGGGCTCAGGCACTTCTACAACAGAAGACGAAGGT
CGCTTAGGCGATACCCATGAAGAATCCAAGTTTATTTCCCTTTCCAGCGTACAATGTGTCCCTTCCTGGT
TTTTTGAAACACCTCTCACTGCATCTGATATCGAATTCCTGCAGCCCGGGGGATCCACTAGTTCTAGAGC
GGCCGCTCGAGCATGCATCTAGAGGGCCCTATTCTATAGTGTCACCTAAATGCTAGAGCTCGCTGATCAG
CCTCGACTGTGCCTTCTAGTTGCCAGCCATCTGTTGTTTGCCCCTCCCCCGTGCCTTCCTTGACCCTGGA
AGGTGCCACTCCCACTGTCCTTTCCTAATAAAATGAGGAAATTGCATCGCATTGTCTGAGTAGGTGTCAT
TCTATTCTGGGGGGTGGGGTGGGGCAGGACAGCAAGGGGGAGGATTGGGAAGACAATAGCAGGCATGCTG
GGGATGCGGTGGGCTCTATGGCTTCTGAGGCGGAAAGAACCAGCTGGGGCTCTAGGGGGTATCCCC
[124 nt withheld, positions 11897-12020]
C
[91 nt withheld, positions 12022-12112]
A
[49 nt withheld, positions 12114-12162]
CCTTTGACGTTGGAGTCCACGTTCTTT
[37 nt withheld, positions 12190-12226]
ACCCTATCTCGGTCTATTCTTTTGATTTATAAGGGATTTTGCCGATTTCGGCCTATTGGTTAAAAAATGA
GCTGATTTAACAAAAATTTAACGCGAATTAATTCTGTGGAATGTGTGTCAGTTAGGGTGTGGAAAGTCCC
CAGGCTCCCCAGCAGGCAGAAGTATGCAAAGCATGCATCTCAATTAGTCAGCAACCAGGTGTGGAAAGTC
CCCAGGCTCCCCAGCAGGCAGAAGTATGCAAAGCATGCATCTCAATTAGTCAGCAACCATAGTCCCGCCC
CTAACTCCGCCCATCCCGCCCCTAACTCCGCCCAGTTCCGCCCATTCTCCGCCCCATGGCTGACTAATTT
TTTTTATTTATGCAGAGGCCGAGGCCGCCTCTGCCTCTGAGCTATTCCAGAAGTAGTGAGGAGGCTTTTT
TGGAGGCCTAGGCTTTTGCAAAAAGCTCCCGGGAGCTTGTATATCCATTTTCGGATCTGATCAAGAGACA
GGATGAGGATCGTTTCGCATGATTGAACAAGATGGATTGCACGCAGGTTCTCCGGCCGCTTGGGTGGAGA
GGCTATTCGGCTATGACTGGGCACAACAGACAATCGGCTGCTCTGATGCCGCCGTGTTCCGGCTGTCAGC
GCAGGGGCGCCCGGTTCTTTTTGTCAAGACCGACCTGTCCGGTGCCCTGAATGAACTGCAGGACGAGGCA
GCGCGGCTATCGTGGCTGGCCACGACGGGCGTTCCTTGCGCAGCTGTGCTCGACGTTGTCACTGAAGCGG
GAAGGGACTGGCTGCTATTGGGCGAAGTGCCGGGGCAGGATCTCCTGTCATCTCACCTTGCTCCTGCCGA
GAAAGTATCCATCATGGCTGATGCAATGCGGCGGCTGCATACGCTTGATCCGGCTACCTGCCCATTCGAC
CACCAAGCGAAACATCGCATCGAGCGAGCACGTACTCGGATGGAAGCCGGTCTTGTCGATCAGGATGATC
TGGACGAAGAGCATCAGGGGCTCGCGCCAGCCGAACTGTTCGCCAGGCTCAAGGCGCGCATGCCCGACGG
CGAGGATCTCGTCGTGACCCATGGCGATGCCTGCTTGCCGAATATCATGGTGGAAAATGGCCGCTTTTCT
GGATTCATCGACTGTGGCCGGCTGGGTGTGGCGGACCGCTATCAGGACATAGCGTTGGCTACCCGTGATA
TTGCTGAAGAGCTTGGCGGCGAATGGGCTGACCGCTTCCTCGTGCTTTACGGTATCGCCGCTCCCGATTC
GCAGCGCATCGCCTTCTATCGCCTTCTTGACGAGTTCTTCTGAGCGGGACTCTGGGGTTCGAAATGACCG
ACCAAGCGACGCCCAACCTGCCATCACGAGATTTCGATTCCACCGCCGCCTTCTATGAAAGGTTGGGCTT
CGGAATCGTTTTCCGGGACGCCGGCTGGATGATCCTCCAGCGCGGGGATCTCATGCTGGAGTTCTTCGCC
CACCCCAACTTGTTTATTGCAGCTTATAATGGTTACAAATAAAGCAATAGCATCACAAATTTCACAAATA
AAGCATTTTTTTCACTGCATTCTAGTTGTGGTTTGTCCAAACTCATCAATGTATCTTATCATGTCTGTAT
ACCGTCGACCTCTAGCTAGAGCTTGGCGTAATCATGGTCATAGCTGTTTCCTGTGTGAAATTGTTATCCG
CTCACAATTCCACACAACATACGAGCCGGAAGCATAAAGTGTAAAGCCTGGGGTGCCTAATGAGTGAGCT
AACTCACATTAATTGCGTTGCGCTCACTGCCCGCTTTCCAGTCGGGAAACCTGTCGTGCCAGCTGCATTA
ATGAATCGGCCAACGCGCGGGGAGAGGCGGTTTGCGTATTGGGCGCTCTTCCGCTTCCTCGCTCACTGAC
TCGCTGCGCTCGGTCGTTCGGCTGCGGCGAGCGGTATCAGCTCACTCAAAGGCGGTAATACGGTTATCCA
CAGAATCAGGGGATAACGCAGGAAAGAACATGTGAGCAAAAGGCCAGCAAAAGGCCAGGAACCGTAAAAA
GGCCGCGTTGCTGGCGTTTTTCCATAGGCTCCGCCCCCCTGACGAGCATCACAAAAATCGACGCTCAAGT
CAGAGGTGGCGAAACCCGACAGGACTATAAAGATACCAGGCGTTTCCCCCTGGAAGCTCCCTCGTGCGCT
CTCCTGTTCCGACCCTGCCGCTTACCGGATACCTGTCCGCCTTTCTCCCTTCGGGAAGCGTGGCGCTTTC
TCATAGCTCACGCTGTAGGTATCTCAGTTCGGTGTAGGTCGTTCGCTCCAAGCTGGGCTGTGTGCACGAA
CCCCCCGTTCAGCCCGACCGCTGCGCCTTATCCGGTAACTATCGTCTTGAGTCCAACCCGGTAAGACACG
ACTTATCGCCACTGGCAGCAGCCACTGGTAACAGGATTAGCAGAGCGAGGTATGTAGGCGGTGCTACAGA
GTTCTTGAAGTGGTGGCCTAACTACGGCTACACTAGAAGAACAGTATTTGGTATCTGCGCTCTGCTGAAG
CCAGTTACCTTCGGAAAAAGAGTTGGTAGCTCTTGATCCGGCAAACAAACCACCGCTGGTAGCGGTGGTT
TTTTTGTTTGCAAGCAGCAGATTACGCGCAGAAAAAAAGGATCTCAAGAAGATCCTTTGATCTTTTCTAC
GGGGTCTGACGCTCAGTGGAACGAAAACTCACGTTAAGGGATTTTGGTCATGAGATTATCAAAAAGGATC
TTCACCTAGATCCTTTTAAATTAAAAATGAAGTTTTAAATCAATCTAAAGTATATATGAGTAAACTTGGT
CTGACAGTTACCAATGCTTAATCAGTGAGGCACCTATCTCAGCGATCTGTCTATTTCGTTCATCCATAGT
TGCCTGACTCCCCGTCGTGTAGATAACTACGATACGGGAGGGCTTACCATCTGGCCCCAGTGCTGCAATG
ATACCGCGAGACCCACGCTCACCGGCTCCAGATTTATCAGCAATAAACCAGCCAGCCGGAAGGGCCGAGC
GCAGAAGTGGTCCTGCAACTTTATCCGCCTCCATCCAGTCTATTAATTGTTGCCGGGAAGCTAGAGTAAG
TAGTTCGCCAGTTAATAGTTTGCGCAACGTTGTTGCCATTGCTACAGGCATCGTGGTGTCACGCTCGTCG
TTTGGTATGGCTTCATTCAGCTCCGGTTCCCAACGATCAAGGCGAGTTACATGATCCCCCATGTTGTGCA
AAAAAGCGGTTAGCTCCTTCGGTCCTCCGATCGTTGTCAGAAGTAAGTTGGCCGCAGTGTTATCACTCAT
GGTTATGGCAGCACTGCATAATTCTCTTACTGTCATGCCATCCGTAAGATGCTTTTCTGTGACTGGTGAG
TACTCAACCAAGTCATTCTGAGAATAGTGTATGCGGCGACCGAGTTGCTCTTGCCCGGCGTCAATACGGG
ATAATACCGCGCCACATAGCAGAACTTTAAAAGTGCTCATCATTGGAAAACGTTCTTCGGGGCGAAAACT
CTCAAGGATCTTACCGCTGTTGAGATCCAGTTCGATGTAACCCACTCGTGCACCCAACTGATCTTCAGCA
TCTTTTACTTTCACCAGCGTTTCTGGGTGAGCAAAAACAGGAAGGCAAAATGCCGCAAAAAAGGGAATAA
GGGCGACACGGAAATGTTGAATACTCATACTCTTCCTTTTTCAATATTATTGAAGCATTTATCAGGGTTA
TTGTCTCATGAGCGGATACATATTTGAATGTATTTAGAAAAATAAACAAATAGGGGTTCCGCGCACATTT
CCCCGAAAAGTGCCACCTGACGTC
Features (pLannotate 1.2.2; 22 found; start..end, strand, type, name):
     28..80      -  misc_feature   bom (fragment): basis of mobility region from pBR322
    235..614     +  enhancer       CMV enhancer: human cytomegalovirus immediate early enhancer
    615..818     +  promoter       CMV promoter: human cytomegalovirus (CMV) immediate early promoter
    814..847     +  LTR            5' LTR (truncated) (fragment): truncated 5' long terminal repeat (LTR) from HIV-1
    863..881     +  promoter       T7 promoter: promoter for bacteriophage T7 RNA polymerase
   1054..11427   +  CDS            Reln: RELN_MOUSE - Also known as Rl. Experimental evidence at protein level: Swiss-Prot protein existence level 1. Extracellular matrix serine protease that plays a role in layering of neurons in the cerebral cortex and cerebellum. Regulates microtubule function in neurons and neuronal migration. Affects migration of sympathetic preganglionic neurons in the spinal cord, where it seems to act as a barrier to neuronal migration. Enzymatic activity is important for the modulation of cell adhesion. Binding to the extracellular domains of lipoprotein receptors VLDLR and LRP8/APOER2 induces tyrosine phosp
  11506..11556   -  misc_feature   MCS (fragment): pBluescript multiple cloning site
  11583..11601   -  promoter       SP6 promoter: promoter for bacteriophage SP6 RNA polymerase
  11627..11851   +  polyA_signal   bGH poly(A) signal: bovine growth hormone polyadenylation signal
  11855..11876   +  promoter       SV40 promoter (fragment): SV40 enhancer and early promoter
  11897..12325   +  rep_origin     f1 ori (sequence partly withheld): f1 bacteriophage origin of replication; arrow indicates direction of (+) strand synthesis
  12339..12668   +  promoter       SV40 promoter: SV40 enhancer and early promoter
  12735..13526   +  CDS            neo: KKA2_KLEPN - Also known as kan, nptII. Experimental evidence at protein level: Swiss-Prot protein existence level 1. Resistance to kanamycin, neomycin, paromomycin, ribostamycin, butirosin and gentamicin B. From Klebsiella pneumoniae.
  13550..13708   +  CDS            ble (fragment): BLE_KLEPN - Experimental evidence at protein level: Swiss-Prot protein existence level 1. Binding protein with a strong affinity to the bleomycin family of antibiotics. Binds to CL990; an antimitotic-antibiotic compound. From Klebsiella pneumoniae.
  13703..13824   +  polyA_signal   SV40 poly(A) signal: SV40 polyadenylation signal
  13895..13917   -  protein_bind   lac operator (fragment): The lac repressor binds to the lac operator to inhibit transcription in E. coli. This inhibition can be relieved by adding lactose or isopropyl-β-D-thiogalactopyranoside (IPTG). lac repressor encoded by lacI
  13921..13951   -  promoter       lac promoter: promoter for the E. coli lac operon
  13966..13987   -  protein_bind   CAP binding site: CAP binding activates transcription in the presence of cAMP. E. coli catabolite activator protein
  14000..14092   -  CDS            lacI (fragment): lac repressor; lacI; The lac repressor binds to the lac operator to inhibit transcription in E. coli. This inhibition can be relieved by adding lactose or isopropyl-β-D-thiogalactopyranoside (IPTG).
  14275..14863   -  rep_origin     ori: high-copy-number ColE1/pMB1/pBR322/pUC origin of replication
  15034..15894   -  CDS            AmpR: β-lactamase; bla; confers resistance to ampicillin, carbenicillin, and related antibiotics
  15895..15999   -  promoter       AmpR promoter: bla
