>Addgene plasmid #122443 | pCrl Sequencing Result | analyzer sequence | sequence record 240458
GACGGATCGGGAGATCTCCCGATCCCCTATGGTGCACTCTCAGTACAATCTGCTCTGATGCCGCATAGTT
AAGCCAGTATCTGCTCCCTGCTTGTGTGTTGGAGGTCGCTGAGTAGTGCGCGAGCAAAATTTAAGCTACA
ACAAGGCAAGGCTTGACCGACAATTGCATGAAGAATCTGCTTAGGGTTAGGCGTTTTGCGCTGCTTCGCG
ATGTACGGGCCAGATATACGCGTTGACATTGATTATTGACTAGTTATTAATAGTAATCAATTACGGGGTC
ATTAGTTCATAGCCCATATATGGAGTTCCGCGTTACATAACTTACGGTAAATGGCCCGCCTGGCTGACCG
CCCAACGACCCCCGCCCATTGACGTCAATAATGACGTATGTTCCCATAGTAACGCCAATAGGGACTTTCC
ATTGACGTCAATGGGTGGAGTATTTACGGTAAACTGCCCACTTGGCAGTACATCAAGTGTATCATATGCC
AAGTACGCCCCCTATTGACGTCAATGACGGTAAATGGCCCGCCTGGCATTATGCCCAGTACATGACCTTA
TGGGACTTTCCTACTTGGCAGTACATCTACGTATTAGTCATCGCTATTACCATGGTGATGCGGTTTTGGC
AGTACATCAATGGGCGTGGATAGCGGTTTGACTCACGGGGATTTCCAAGTCTCCACCCCATTGACGTCAA
TGGGAGTTTGTTTTGGCACCAAAATCAACGGGACTTTCCAAAATGTCGTAACAACTCCGCCCCATTGACG
CAAATGGGCGGTAGGCGTGTACGGTGGGAGGTCTATATAAGCAGAGCTCTCTGGCTAACTAGAGAACCCA
CTGCTTACTGGCTTATCGAAATTAATACGACTCACTATAGGGAGACCCAAGCTTGGTACCGAGCTCGGAT
CCACTAGTAACGGCCGCCAGTGTGCTGGAATTCTGCAGAGGCTCGCCTTCCCCGCACGCGGCTCCTCCGT
GCCGGTGCCTCCGAAAGTGGATGAGAGAGCGCGCGGGGCGCGCGGCGGCACGGAGCGCGGCGGCATGGAG
CGCGGCTGCTGGGCGCCGCGGGCTCTCGTCCTGGCCGTGCTGCTGCTGCTGGCGACGCTGAGGGCGCGCG
CGGCCACCGGCTACTACCCGCGCTTCTCGCCTTTCTTTTTCCTGTGCACCCACCACGGGGAGCTGGAAGG
GGATGGGGAGCAGGGCGAGGTGCTCATTTCCCTGCACATTGCGGGCAACCCCACCTACTACGTACCGGGA
CAGGAATACCATGTTACAATTTCAACAAGCACCTTCTTTGATGGCTTGCTGGTGACGGGACTCTATACCT
CGACAAGCATCCAGTCTTCTCAGAGCATTGGAGGCTCCAGCGCCTTTGGATTCGGGATCATGTCCGACCA
CCAGTTTGGTAACCAGTTTATGTGCAGTGTGGTGGCCTCTCATGTGAGTCACCTGCCTACAACCAACCTC
AGCTTTGTCTGGATTGCCCCACCAGCTGGCACAGGCTGTGTGAATTTCATGGCTACTGCAACACATAGGG
GCCAGGTGATTTTCAAAGACGCACTGGCCCAGCAGCTGTGTGAACAAGGAGCTCCCACAGAGGCCACTGC
TTACTCGCACCTTGCTGAAATACACAGTGACAGTGTGATCCTACGAGATGACTTTGACTCCTACCAGCAA
CTGGAATTGAACCCCAACATATGGGTTGAATGCAGCAACTGTGAGATGGGAGAGCAGTGTGGCACCATCA
TGCATGGCAATGCTGTCACCTTCTGTGAGCCGTACGGCCCTCGAGAGCTGACCACCACATGCCTGAACAC
AACAACAGCATCTGTCCTCCAGTTTTCCATTGGGTCAGGATCATGTCGATTTAGTTACTCTGACCCCAGC
ATCACTGTGTCATACGCCAAGAACAATACCGCTGATTGGATTCAGCTGGAGAAAATTAGAGCCCCTTCCA
ATGTGAGCACAGTCATCCACATCCTGTACCTCCCCGAGGAAGCCAAAGGGGAGAGCGTGCAGTTCCAGTG
GAAACAGGACAGCCTGCGAGTGGGTGAGGTGTATGAGGCCTGCTGGGCCCTGGATAACATCCTGGTCATC
AATTCAGCCCACAGAGAAGTCGTTCTGGAGGACAACCTCGACCCGGTCGACACGGGCAACTGGCTCTTCT
TCCCTGGAGCAACGGTCAAGCATAGCTGTCAGTCAGATGGGAACTCCATTTATTTCCATGGAAATGAAGG
CAGCGAGTTCAATTTTGCCACCACCCGGGATGTAGATCTTTCTACAGAGGATATTCAAGAGCAGTGGTCA
GAAGAATTTGAGAGCCAGCCCACAGGATGGGATATCTTGGGAGCAGTAGTTGGTGCAGACTGTGGAACCG
TAGAATCAGGACTATCACTGGTGTTCCTCAAAGATGGAGAGAGGAAGCTTTGCACCCCCTACATGGATAC
AACTGGTTATGGCAACCTGAGGTTCTACTTCGTTATGGGAGGAATCTGTGACCCTGGAGTCTCTCATGAA
AACGATATCATCTTATATGCAAAGATTGAAGGAAGAAAAGAACACATTGCACTGGACACTCTTACCTATT
CTTCCTATAAGGTTCCGTCTTTGGTTTCTGTGGTCATCAACCCTGAACTTCAGACACCTGCCACCAAATT
TTGTCTCAGGCAAAAGAGCCACCAAGGGTATAATCGGAATGTCTGGGCTGTGGACTTCTTCCATGTGCTG
CCCGTTCTCCCTTCAACAATGTCTCACATGATCCAGTTTTCTATTAATTTGGGATGCGGCACACACCAGC
CTGGGAACAGCGTCAGCTTGGAGTTTTCTACTAACCATGGACGGTCCTGGTCCCTACTCCACACTGAGTG
CTTGCCGGAGATCTGTGCAGGCCCCCACCTCCCCCACAGCACTGTCTACTCCTCAGAAAACTACAGCGGG
TGGAACCGAATCACGATTCCTCTCCCTAATGCAGCACTCACCCGAGACACCAGGATTCGCTGGAGACAAA
CAGGCCCAATCCTGGGAAATATGTGGGCAATTGATAATGTTTATATAGGTCCTTCGTGTCTCAAATTCTG
TTCTGGCAGAGGACAATGCACTCGGCATGGCTGCAAGTGTGACCCAGGATTTTCTGGCCCAGCTTGTGAG
ATGGCATCTCAGACATTCCCAATGTTTATTTCGGAAAGCTTTGGCAGTGCCAGACTTTCCTCTTACCATA
ACTTTTACTCTATCCGTGGTGCTGAAGTCAGCTTTGGTTGTGGTGTCTTAGCCAGTGGTAAGGCTCTGGT
TTTCAACAAAGATGGGAGGCGGCAGCTAATCACGTCCTTTCTGGACAGCTCGCAGTCCAGGTTTCTTCAG
TTTACACTGAGGCTGGGGAGCAAGTCTGTGCTGAGCACGTGCAGAGCCCCTGACCAGCCGGGGGAGGGAG
TCCTGCTGCACTATTCATATGACAACGGGATAACATGGAAACTCCTGGAGCACTATTCCTACGTCAACTA
CCACGAGCCCAGAATAATCTCTGTAGAGCTACCGGATGATGCAAGACAGTTTGGAATCCAGTTCAGATGG
TGGCAGCCTTACCATTCTTCCCAAGGAGAAGACGTGTGGGCCATTGATGAGATTGTCATGACCTCAGTCC
TGTTCAACAGCATCAGTCTCGACTTTACCAATCTTGTGGAAGTCACTCAATCCCTGGGATTCTACCTTGG
CAATGTTCAACCATACTGTGGCCATGACTGGACGCTTTGTTTTACGGGAGATTCTAAACTTGCCTCAAGC
ATGCGCTATGTGGAAACACAGTCCATGCAGATCGGAGCATCCTATATGATTCAGTTCAGCCTAGTGATGG
GATGTGGCCAGAAATACACTCCTCACATGGACAACCAGGTGAAGCTGGAGTACTCAGCCAACCACGGCCT
TACATGGCACCTTGTACAAGAAGAATGCCTTCCCAGTATGCCAAGCTGCCAGGAATTTACATCTGCCAGC
ATTTACCATGCCAGCGAGTTCACACAGTGGAGAAGAGTCACTGTTGTTCTTCCCCAGAAAACATGGTCCG
GTGCCACCCGCTTCCGTTGGAGTCAGAGCTATTACACAGCCCAGGATGAGTGGGCTTTAGACAACATTTA
CATTGGGCAGCAGTGCCCCAACATGTGCAGTGGGCATGGCTCATGTGACCATGGCGTGTGCAGGTGTGAC
CAGGGATACCAGGGCACTGAATGCCACCCAGAAGCTGCACTTCCTTCCACGATTATGTCAGATTTTGAGA
ACCCGAGCAGTTGGGAATCAGACTGGCAGGAAGTTATTGGGGGAGAAGTTGTAAAGCCTGAGCAAGGCTG
TGGAGTCGTGTCTTCTGGATCTTCTCTGTACTTCAGCAAGGCTGGGAAGAGGCAGCTGGTGAGCTGGGAC
CTGGACACATCCTGGGTGGACTTTGTCCAGTTCTACATCCAGATAGGAGGAGAGAGTGCTGCATGCAACA
AGCCTGACAGCAGAGAGGAGGGCATTCTGCTCCAGTATAGCAACAACGGGGGCATCCAGTGGCACCTGCT
GGCAGAGATGTACTTCTCAGACTTCAGCAAACCCAGATTTGTCTACCTGGAGCTCCCAGCTGCTGCGAAG
ACCCCTTGTACCAGGTTCCGCTGGTGGCAGCCTGTGTTCTCGGGGGAGGACTATGACCAGTGGGCCGTTG
ATGATATCATCATTCTGTCAGAGAAGCAGAAGCAGGTTATTCCAGTTGTCAACCCAACTTTGCCCCAGAA
CTTCTATGAGAAGCCAGCTTTCGATTACCCTATGAACCAAATGAGTGTGTGGCTAATGTTGGCCAATGAA
GGCATGGCTAAAAACGACAGCTTCTGTGCGACCACGCCGTCAGCCATGGTGTTTGGAAAGTCAGATGGAG
ACCGGTTTGCAGTAACTCGAGATCTGACCCTGAAACCTGGATATGTGCTGCAGTTCAAGCTAAACATAGG
CTGCACCAGCCAGTTCAGCAGCACTGCCCCGGTTCTCCTGCAGTATTCACATGATGCCGGCATGTCGTGG
TTTCTGGTGAAGGAAGGATGCTTCCCAGCGTCAGCAGGCAAAGGATGTGAAGGGAACTCCAGGGAATTGA
GTGAGCCTACTGTCTATTATACTGGGGACTTCGAAGAATGGACTAGAATCACCATTGCCATTCCAAGGTC
CCTTGCATCCAGCAAGACCAGATTCCGATGGATCCAAGAGAGCAGCTCTCAGAAGAATGTGCCCCCGTTT
GGCTTAGATGGGGTGTACATATCTGAGCCTTGTCCCAGTTACTGCAGTGGCCATGGAGACTGCATCTCGG
GGGTGTGTTTTTGTGACCTGGGGTACACAGCTGCACAAGGAACCTGTGTGTCAAACACCCCTAACCACAG
TGAGATGTTCGACAGGTTTGAGGGGAAGCTAAGCCCACTGTGGTACAAAATCACCGGGGGTCAGGTTGGC
ACGGGCTGTGGCACCCTCAATGACGGCAGGTCCCTCTACTTTAATGGCCTTGGGAAAAGGGAAGCCAGGA
CAGTCCCACTGGACACCAGGAATATCAGACTTGTTCAGTTTTATATACAAATTGGAAGTAAAACATCAGG
GATTACGTGCATCAAACCACGGGCTAGAAATGAGGGGCTTGTTGTTCAGTATTCCAATGATAATGGGATA
CTTTGGCATTTGCTGAGAGAGTTGGATTTCATGTCATTCCTGGAGCCACAGATCATTTCCATTGACCTGC
CCCGGGAAGCAAAGACACCTGCCACAGCTTTCCGGTGGTGGCAGCCGCAGCATGGGAAGCATTCGGCCCA
GTGGGCTTTGGATGATGTCCTTATAGGAGTGAATGACAGCTCTCAAACTGGATTTCAAGATAAATTTGAT
GGCTCCATAGACTTGCAAGCCAACTGGTATCGAATCCAGGGAGGCCAAGTTGATATCGACTGCCTCTCTA
TGGACACTGCCCTTATATTCACTGAAAACATAGGAAAACCTCGCTATGCTGAGACCTGGGACTTCCATGT
GTCAGCGTCAAGCTTCTTACAGTTTGAAATGAACATGGGCTGCAGCAAGCCTTTCAGTGGTGCCCACGGC
ATACAGCTCCAGTACTCTCTGAACAACGGCAAGGACTGGCAGCTTGTCACCGAAGAGTGTGTCCCTCCAA
CCATTGGCTGCGTGCACTACACAGAGAGTTCAACTTACACATCAGAAAGATTCCAGAACTGGAGGCGGGT
CACGGTCTACCTGCCACTCGCCACCAATTCTCCCAGGACTCGGTTCAGATGGATTCAGACCAACTATACT
GTTGGAGCAGATTCCTGGGCTATTGATAATGTCATCCTGGCCTCGGGCTGTCCTTGGATGTGCTCAGGAC
GAGGGATCTGTGATTCGGGGCGCTGTGTGTGTGACCGGGGCTTCGGTGGACCCTTCTGTGTTCCTGTTGT
TCCTCTTCCCTCCATTCTAAAAGATGATTTCAATGGGAACTTACATCCTGACCTTTGGCCTGAAGTGTAC
GGGGCAGAGAGGGGCAATCTGAATGGCGAAACCATCAAATCCGGAACATGTCTGATCTTTAAAGGGGAGG
GACTAAGAATGCTTATTTCCAGAGATCTAGATTGTACCAATACTATGTATGTCCAGTTCTCTCTCCGATT
TATAGCGAAAGGTACCCCAGAGAGGTCTCACTCCATCCTTCTACAGTTCTCTGTCAGTGGAGGAGTCACC
TGGCACCTGATGGATGAATTCTACTTCCCTCAAACGACCAGCATACTTTTCATCAATGTTCCCTTACCAT
ACGGTGCCCAAACCAACGCTACAAGATTCAGACTCTGGCAACCGTACAATAATGGTAAGAAAGAAGAAAT
CTGGATCATTGATGACTTTATTATTGATGGAAACAATTTGAACAACCCCGTGCTGCTGCTGGACACGTTC
GACTTTGGGCCCAGGGAAGACAATTGGTTTTTCTATCCGGGTGGTAATATCGGACTTTACTGCCCGTATT
CTTCAAAGGGAGCTCCTGAGGAGGATTCGGCCATGGTGTTTGTTTCAAACGAAGTTGGAGAACACTCCAT
TACCACACGAGACCTAAGTGTGAACGAGAACACCATCATTCAATTTGAGATCAATGTTGGCTGCTCCACT
GATAGTTCTTCTGCTGATCCGGTCAGACTGGAATTCTCAAGGGACTTTGGAGCCACCTGGCACCTGCTGC
TGCCTCTCTGCTACCACAGCAGCAGCCTCGTCAGCTCCTTATGCTCCACTGAGCATCACCCGAGCAGCAC
CTACTACGCGGGGACCACCCAGGGCTGGCGGCGGGAGGTCGTGCACTTCGGAAAGCTGCACCTTTGTGGA
TCTGTGCGTTTCCGTTGGTACCAGGGATTTTATCCTGCTGGCTCTCAGCCGGTCACATGGGCCATTGACA
ATGTCTACATTGGTCCCCAGTGTGAAGAGATGTGCTATGGGCACGGGAGCTGCATCAATGGAACCAAGTG
TATATGTGACCCGGGCTACTCTGGGCCAACCTGTAAAATAAGCACCAAAAATCCTGATTTTCTCAAAGAC
GACTTTGAAGGTCAACTGGAATCCGATCGATTCTTACTGATGAGCGGTGGGAAGCCGTCTCGTAAGTGTG
GCATCCTTTCCAGTGGGAACAACCTCTTCTTCAATGAGGACGGCTTGCGCATGCTAGTAACACGGGACCT
GGATTTATCACATGCAAGGTTTGTGCAGTTCTTCATGAGACTGGGATGTGGTAAAGGTGTTCCAGACCCC
AGGAGCCAGCCCGTGCTTCTGCAGTACTCCCTCAATGGCGGCCTCTCCTGGAGTCTTCTTCAAGAGTTCC
TCTTCAGCAACTCCAGCAATGTGGGCAGGTACATTGCCCTGGAAATGCCCCTGAAAGCCCGTTCTGGTTC
GACACGCCTCCGCTGGTGGCAGCCATCTGAAAATGGGCACTTCTATAGCCCCTGGGTGATCGACCAGATT
CTTATTGGAGGAAATATCTCTGGTAATACAGTCTTAGAAGATGATTTCTCAACTCTGGACAGCAGAAAGT
GGCTGCTTCACCCAGGAGGCACCAAGATGCCTGTGTGTGGCTCCACAGGCGATGCCCTGGTCTTTATTGA
AAAGGCCAGCACCCGTTACGTGGTCACGACAGACATCGCTGTGAATGAGGACTCATTCCTACAGATAGAC
TTTGCTGCCTCCTGCTCAGTCACAGACTCCTGCTATGCTATTGAACTGGAGTACTCGGTGGATCTCGGTC
TGTCGTGGCACCCGCTGGTGAGGGACTGCCTGCCTACCAATGTTGAGTGTAGTCGTTACCACCTGCAGCG
GATCCTGGTGTCAGATACTTTCAACAAGTGGACCAGAATCACTCTGCCCCTGCCTTCCTACACCAGGTCT
CAAGCCACTCGTTTCCGCTGGCATCAGCCAGCGCCTTTTGACAAGCAGCAGACCTGGGCAATAGATAATG
TCTATATTGGGGATGGTTGCCTAGACATGTGCAGTGGCCACGGGAGATGCGTCCAGGGAAGCTGTGTCTG
TGATGAACAGTGGGGAGGCCTGTACTGTGATGAGCCTGAGACCTCCCTTCCCACCCAGCTCAAAGACAAC
TTCAACCGAGCCCCCTCCAACCAGAACTGGCTGACTGTGAGCGGTGGGAAGCTGAGTACAGTGTGTGGGG
CTGTGGCTTCCGGCCTGGCTCTCCATTTCAGTGGGGGCTGCAGCCGATTGTTAGTCACTGTGGATCTGAA
CCTCACCAATGCTGAGTTTATCCAGTTTTACTTTATGTATGGATGCCTCATTACGCCGAGCAACCGTAAC
CAGGGAGTCCTGCTGGAGTACTCTGTCAATGGAGGCATCACCTGGAACTTGCTGATGGAGATTTTCTATG
ACCAGTACAGCAAACCTGGATTTGTGAATATCCTTCTCCCTCCTGATGCTAAAGAGATTGCCACTCGCTT
CCGATGGTGGCAGCCACGACATGATGGCCTTGACCAGAATGACTGGGCCATTGACAATGTCCTCATCTCG
GGCTCTGCGGACCAGAGGACAGTCATGCTGGACACCTTTAGCAGCGCCCCAGTACCACAGCATGAGCGCT
CCCCCGCAGACGCTGGCCCTGTTGGAAGAATTGCTTTTGAAATGTTCTTAGAAGACAAAACTTCAGTGAA
TGAGAATTGGCTCTTCCATGATGACTGTACAGTGGAAAGATTCTGTGACTCGCCAGATGGTGTCATGCTC
TGTGGCAGCCATGATGGACGAGAGGTGTATGCAGTGACTCATGACCTGACGCCCACTGAGAACTGGATCA
TGCAGTTCAAGATCTCTGTTGGATGCAAAGTGCCTGAAAAAATTGCCCAGAATCAAATTCACGTGCAGTT
TTCTACTGACTTTGGCGTGAGCTGGAGTTATTTAGTCCCTCAGTGCTTACCCGCCGACCCAAAGTGTTCT
GGAAGCGTTTCTCAACCGTCTGTGTTCTTCCCAACTGAAGGGTGGAAAAGGATCACCTACCCGCTTCCTG
AAAGCTTAACGGGGAATCCTGTAAGATTTAGGTTCTACCAAAAGTACTCAGATGTGCAGTGGGCAATTGA
CAATTTCTACCTTGGCCCTGGATGTTTGGACAACTGTGGAGGCCACGGAGACTGCCTAAAGGAACAGTGT
ATCTGTGACCCAGGCTACTCAGGGCCAAACTGCTACTTAACTCACAGCCTGAAGACTTTCCTGAAGGAGC
GCTTTGACAGTGAGGAGATCAAGCCTGACTTATGGATGTCCTTGGAAGGCGGAAGCACTTGTACAGAGTG
CGGGGTCCTCGCCGAGAACACTGCACTCTATTTTGGGGGATCCACTGTGAGACAAGCTATTACTCAAGAC
TTAGATCTCAGAGGTGCAAAATTCCTGCAGTACTGGGGACGTATCGGCAGTGAGAACAACATGACATCTT
GCCATCGGCCTGTCTGCCGGAAGGAAGGCGTGCTGCTGGACTTCTCTACGGATGGAGGAATCACTTGGAC
CTTGCTTCACGAGATGGATTTCCAGAAATACATTTCTGTGAGGCACGACTACATCCTCCTGCCTGAGGGG
GCCCTCACCAACACAACTCGACTTCGCTGGTGGCAGCCTTTTGTCATCAGCAATGGGCTCGTGGTTTCCG
GGGTGGAGCGTGCGCAGTGGGCACTGGACAACATTCTGATTGGTGGAGCAGAAATCAATCCAAGCCAACT
GGTGGACACTTTCGATGACGAAGGCTCCTCCCATGAAGAAAACTGGAGTTTTTACCCTAATGCAGTAAGG
ACAGCAGGATTCTGTGGCAACCCATCCTTCCACCTCTACTGGCCAAATAAAAAGAAGGACAAGACCCACA
ATGCACTCTCCTCCCGAGAGCTCATTATACAGCCAGGATACATGATGCAATTTAAAATTGTGGTGGGTTG
TGAAGCCACTTCATGTGGTGACCTTCATTCCGTGATGCTGGAGTACACCAAGGATGCAAGGTCCGATTCC
TGGCAGCTCGTGCAGACCCAGTGCCTACCTTCCTCTTCCAATAGCATTGGCTGCTCCCCGTTCCAGTTCC
ATGAAGCCACCATTTATAATGCTGTCAACAGCTCAAGCTGGAAGAGGATCACCATCCAGCTCCCAGACCA
CGTCTCGTCAAGTGCCACACAGTTCCGCTGGATCCAGAAGGGAGAAGAAACCGAGAAGCAAAGCTGGGCC
ATCGACCACGTGTACATCGGAGAGGCTTGTCCCAAGCTCTGCAGCGGGCATGGCTACTGCACCACAGGGG
CCGTCTGCATCTGCGATGAAAGCTTCCAAGGTGACGACTGCTCTGTCTTCAGTCACGAGCTTCCTAGTTA
CATTAAAGATAATTTTGAATCAGCAAGAGTCACTGAAGCCAACTGGGAAACCATCCAGGGTGGAGTGATC
GGAAGTGGCTGTGGGCAGCTGGCGCCCTATGCCCATGGAGATTCGCTCTACTTTAATGGTTGTCAGATAA
GGCAAGCTGCCACCAAGCCACTGGACCTCACTCGAGCAAGCAAAATTATGTTTGTCTTGCAAATTGGGAG
CCCAGCCCAGACAGACAGTTGCAACAGCGACCTCAGCGGCCCCCACACCGTGGACAAAGCAGTACTGCTG
CAGTACAGTGTCAACAATGGCATCACCTGGCACGTCATCGCTCAGCACCAGCCGAAGGACTTCACACAAG
CTCAGCGGGTGTCTTACAACGTCCCCCTGGAAGCTCGGATGAAAGGAGTTCTACTGCGCTGGTGGCAGCC
ACGCCACAATGGAACAGGTCATGATCAATGGGCTTTGGACCATGTGGAGGTCGTCCTAGTAAGCACTCGC
AAACAAAATTACATGATGAATTTTTCACGGCAACATGGGCTCAGGCACTTCTACAACAGAAGACGAAGGT
CGCTTAGGCGATACCCATGAAGAATCCAAGTTTATTTCCCTTTCCAGCGTACAATGTGTCCCTTCCTGGT
TTTTTGAAACACCTCTCACTGCATCTGATATCGAATTCCTGCAGCCCGGGGGATCCACTAGTTCTAGAGC
GGCCGCTCGAGCATGCATCTAGAGGGCCCTATTCTATAGTGTCACCTAAATGCTAGAGCTCGCTGATCAG
CCTCGACTGTGCCTTCTAGTTGCCAGCCATCTGTTGTTTGCCCCTCCCCCGTGCCTTCCTTGACCCTGGA
AGGTGCCACTCCCACTGTCCTTTCCTAATAAAATGAGGAAATTGCATCGCATTGTCTGAGTAGGTGTCAT
TCTATTCTGGGGGGTGGGGTGGGGCAGGACAGCAAGGGGGAGGATTGGGAAGACAATAGCAGGCATGCTG
GGGATGCGGTGGGCTCTATGGCTTCTGAGGCGGAAAGAACCAGCTGGGGCTCTAGGGGGTATCCCC
[124 nt withheld, positions 11897-12020]
C
[91 nt withheld, positions 12022-12112]
A
[49 nt withheld, positions 12114-12162]
CCTTTGACGTTGGAGTCCACGTTCTTT
[37 nt withheld, positions 12190-12226]
ACCCTATCTCGGTCTATTCTTTTGATTTATAAGGGATTTTGCCGATTTCGGCCTATTGGTTAAAAAATGA
GCTGATTTAACAAAAATTTAACGCGAATTAATTCTGTGGAATGTGTGTCAGTTAGGGTGTGGAAAGTCCC
CAGGCTCCCCAGCAGGCAGAAGTATGCAAAGCATGCATCTCAATTAGTCAGCAACCAGGTGTGGAAAGTC
CCCAGGCTCCCCAGCAGGCAGAAGTATGCAAAGCATGCATCTCAATTAGTCAGCAACCATAGTCCCGCCC
CTAACTCCGCCCATCCCGCCCCTAACTCCGCCCAGTTCCGCCCATTCTCCGCCCCATGGCTGACTAATTT
TTTTTATTTATGCAGAGGCCGAGGCCGCCTCTGCCTCTGAGCTATTCCAGAAGTAGTGAGGAGGCTTTTT
TGGAGGCCTAGGCTTTTGCAAAAAGCTCCCGGGAGCTTGTATATCCATTTTCGGATCTGATCAAGAGACA
GGATGAGGATCGTTTCGCATGATTGAACAAGATGGATTGCACGCAGGTTCTCCGGCCGCTTGGGTGGAGA
GGCTATTCGGCTATGACTGGGCACAACAGACAATCGGCTGCTCTGATGCCGCCGTGTTCCGGCTGTCAGC
GCAGGGGCGCCCGGTTCTTTTTGTCAAGACCGACCTGTCCGGTGCCCTGAATGAACTGCAGGACGAGGCA
GCGCGGCTATCGTGGCTGGCCACGACGGGCGTTCCTTGCGCAGCTGTGCTCGACGTTGTCACTGAAGCGG
GAAGGGACTGGCTGCTATTGGGCGAAGTGCCGGGGCAGGATCTCCTGTCATCTCACCTTGCTCCTGCCGA
GAAAGTATCCATCATGGCTGATGCAATGCGGCGGCTGCATACGCTTGATCCGGCTACCTGCCCATTCGAC
CACCAAGCGAAACATCGCATCGAGCGAGCACGTACTCGGATGGAAGCCGGTCTTGTCGATCAGGATGATC
TGGACGAAGAGCATCAGGGGCTCGCGCCAGCCGAACTGTTCGCCAGGCTCAAGGCGCGCATGCCCGACGG
CGAGGATCTCGTCGTGACCCATGGCGATGCCTGCTTGCCGAATATCATGGTGGAAAATGGCCGCTTTTCT
GGATTCATCGACTGTGGCCGGCTGGGTGTGGCGGACCGCTATCAGGACATAGCGTTGGCTACCCGTGATA
TTGCTGAAGAGCTTGGCGGCGAATGGGCTGACCGCTTCCTCGTGCTTTACGGTATCGCCGCTCCCGATTC
GCAGCGCATCGCCTTCTATCGCCTTCTTGACGAGTTCTTCTGAGCGGGACTCTGGGGTTCGAAATGACCG
ACCAAGCGACGCCCAACCTGCCATCACGAGATTTCGATTCCACCGCCGCCTTCTATGAAAGGTTGGGCTT
CGGAATCGTTTTCCGGGACGCCGGCTGGATGATCCTCCAGCGCGGGGATCTCATGCTGGAGTTCTTCGCC
CACCCCAACTTGTTTATTGCAGCTTATAATGGTTACAAATAAAGCAATAGCATCACAAATTTCACAAATA
AAGCATTTTTTTCACTGCATTCTAGTTGTGGTTTGTCCAAACTCATCAATGTATCTTATCATGTCTGTAT
ACCGTCGACCTCTAGCTAGAGCTTGGCGTAATCATGGTCATAGCTGTTTCCTGTGTGAAATTGTTATCCG
CTCACAATTCCACACAACATACGAGCCGGAAGCATAAAGTGTAAAGCCTGGGGTGCCTAATGAGTGAGCT
AACTCACATTAATTGCGTTGCGCTCACTGCCCGCTTTCCAGTCGGGAAACCTGTCGTGCCAGCTGCATTA
ATGAATCGGCCAACGCGCGGGGAGAGGCGGTTTGCGTATTGGGCGCTCTTCCGCTTCCTCGCTCACTGAC
TCGCTGCGCTCGGTCGTTCGGCTGCGGCGAGCGGTATCAGCTCACTCAAAGGCGGTAATACGGTTATCCA
CAGAATCAGGGGATAACGCAGGAAAGAACATGTGAGCAAAAGGCCAGCAAAAGGCCAGGAACCGTAAAAA
GGCCGCGTTGCTGGCGTTTTTCCATAGGCTCCGCCCCCCTGACGAGCATCACAAAAATCGACGCTCAAGT
CAGAGGTGGCGAAACCCGACAGGACTATAAAGATACCAGGCGTTTCCCCCTGGAAGCTCCCTCGTGCGCT
CTCCTGTTCCGACCCTGCCGCTTACCGGATACCTGTCCGCCTTTCTCCCTTCGGGAAGCGTGGCGCTTTC
TCATAGCTCACGCTGTAGGTATCTCAGTTCGGTGTAGGTCGTTCGCTCCAAGCTGGGCTGTGTGCACGAA
CCCCCCGTTCAGCCCGACCGCTGCGCCTTATCCGGTAACTATCGTCTTGAGTCCAACCCGGTAAGACACG
ACTTATCGCCACTGGCAGCAGCCACTGGTAACAGGATTAGCAGAGCGAGGTATGTAGGCGGTGCTACAGA
GTTCTTGAAGTGGTGGCCTAACTACGGCTACACTAGAAGRACAGTATTTGGTATCTGCGCTCTGCTGAAG
CCAGTTACCTTCGGAAAAAGAGTTGGTAGCTCTTGATCCGGCAAACAAACCACCGCTGGTAGCGGTGGTT
TTTTTGTTTGCAAGCAGCAGATTACGCGCAGAAAAAAAGGATCTCAAGAAGATCCTTTGATCTTTTCTAC
GGGGTCTGACGCTCAGTGGAACGAAAACTCACGTTAAGGGATTTTGGTCATGAGATTATCAAAAAGGATC
TTCACCTAGATCCTTTTAAATTAAAAATGAAGTTTTAAATCAATCTAAAGTATATATGAGTAAACTTGGT
CTGACAGTTACCAATGCTTAATCAGTGAGGCACCTATCTCAGCGATCTGTCTATTTCGTTCATCCATAGT
TGCCTGACTCCCCGTCGTGTAGATAACTACGATACGGGAGGGCTTACCATCTGGCCCCAGTGCTGCAATG
ATACCGCGAGACCCACGCTCACCGGCTCCAGATTTATCAGCAATAAACCAGCCAGCCGGAAGGGCCGAGC
GCAGAAGTGGTCCTGCAACTTTATCCGCCTCCATCCAGTCTATTAATTGTTGCCGGGAAGCTAGAGTAAG
TAGTTCGCCAGTTAATAGTTTGCGCAACGTTGTTGCCATTGCTRCAGGCATCGTGGTGTCACGCTCGTCG
TTTGGTATGGCTTCATTCAGCTCCGGTTCCCAACGATCAAGGCGAGTTACATGATCCCCCATGTTGTGCA
AAAAAGCGGTTAGCTCCTTCGGTCCTCCGATCGTTGTCAGAAGTAAGTTGGCCGCAGTGTTATCACTCAT
GGTTATGGCAGCACTGCATAATTCTCTTACTGTCATGCCATCCGTAAGATGCTTTTCTGTGACTGGTGAG
TACTCAACCAAGTCATTCTGAGAATAGTGTATGCGGCGACCGAGTTGCTCTTGCCCGGCGTCAATACGGG
ATAATACCGCGCCACATAGCAGAACTTTAAAAGTGCTCATCATTGGAAAACGTTCTTCGGGGCGAAAACT
CTCAAGGATCTTACCGCTGTTGAGATCCAGTTCGATGTAACCCACTCGTGCACCCAACTGATCTTCAGCA
TCTTTTACTTTCACCAGCGTTTCTGGGTGAGCAAAAACAGGAAGGCAAAATGCCGCAAAAAAGGGAATAA
GGGCGACACGGAAATGTTGAATACTCATACTCTTCCTTTTTCAATATTATTGAAGCATTTATCAGGGTTA
TTGTCTCATGAGCGGATACATATTTGAATGTATTTAGAAAAATAAACAAATAGGGGTTCCGCGCACATTT
CCCCGAAAAGTGCCACCTGACGTC
Features (pLannotate 1.2.2; 22 found; start..end, strand, type, name):
     28..80      -  misc_feature   bom (fragment): basis of mobility region from pBR322
    235..614     +  enhancer       CMV enhancer: human cytomegalovirus immediate early enhancer
    615..818     +  promoter       CMV promoter: human cytomegalovirus (CMV) immediate early promoter
    814..847     +  LTR            5' LTR (truncated) (fragment): truncated 5' long terminal repeat (LTR) from HIV-1
    863..881     +  promoter       T7 promoter: promoter for bacteriophage T7 RNA polymerase
   1054..11427   +  CDS            Reln: RELN_MOUSE - Also known as Rl. Experimental evidence at protein level: Swiss-Prot protein existence level 1. Extracellular matrix serine protease that plays a role in layering of neurons in the cerebral cortex and cerebellum. Regulates microtubule function in neurons and neuronal migration. Affects migration of sympathetic preganglionic neurons in the spinal cord, where it seems to act as a barrier to neuronal migration. Enzymatic activity is important for the modulation of cell adhesion. Binding to the extracellular domains of lipoprotein receptors VLDLR and LRP8/APOER2 induces tyrosine phosp
  11506..11556   -  misc_feature   MCS (fragment): pBluescript multiple cloning site
  11583..11601   -  promoter       SP6 promoter: promoter for bacteriophage SP6 RNA polymerase
  11627..11851   +  polyA_signal   bGH poly(A) signal: bovine growth hormone polyadenylation signal
  11855..11876   +  promoter       SV40 promoter (fragment): SV40 enhancer and early promoter
  11897..12325   +  rep_origin     f1 ori (sequence partly withheld): f1 bacteriophage origin of replication; arrow indicates direction of (+) strand synthesis
  12339..12668   +  promoter       SV40 promoter: SV40 enhancer and early promoter
  12735..13526   +  CDS            neo: KKA2_KLEPN - Also known as kan, nptII. Experimental evidence at protein level: Swiss-Prot protein existence level 1. Resistance to kanamycin, neomycin, paromomycin, ribostamycin, butirosin and gentamicin B. From Klebsiella pneumoniae.
  13550..13708   +  CDS            ble (fragment): BLE_KLEPN - Experimental evidence at protein level: Swiss-Prot protein existence level 1. Binding protein with a strong affinity to the bleomycin family of antibiotics. Binds to CL990; an antimitotic-antibiotic compound. From Klebsiella pneumoniae.
  13703..13824   +  polyA_signal   SV40 poly(A) signal: SV40 polyadenylation signal
  13895..13917   -  protein_bind   lac operator (fragment): The lac repressor binds to the lac operator to inhibit transcription in E. coli. This inhibition can be relieved by adding lactose or isopropyl-β-D-thiogalactopyranoside (IPTG). lac repressor encoded by lacI
  13921..13951   -  promoter       lac promoter: promoter for the E. coli lac operon
  13966..13987   -  protein_bind   CAP binding site: CAP binding activates transcription in the presence of cAMP. E. coli catabolite activator protein
  14000..14092   -  CDS            lacI (fragment): lac repressor; lacI; The lac repressor binds to the lac operator to inhibit transcription in E. coli. This inhibition can be relieved by adding lactose or isopropyl-β-D-thiogalactopyranoside (IPTG).
  14275..14863   -  rep_origin     ori: high-copy-number ColE1/pMB1/pBR322/pUC origin of replication
  15034..15894   -  CDS            AmpR: β-lactamase; bla; confers resistance to ampicillin, carbenicillin, and related antibiotics
  15895..15999   -  promoter       AmpR promoter: bla
