[The description below was written by a language model from this plasmid's Addgene catalogue record and pLannotate feature annotations shown in this document.]
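Description:
pCrl is a mammalian expression plasmid of about 16 kb built on the pcDNA3 backbone and carrying the complete open reading frame of mouse reelin (Reln). It is propagated in E. coli through a high-copy ColE1/pUC-type origin with ampicillin selection (AmpR under its own bla promoter). An f1 origin is also present, which can support single-stranded DNA production. For selection in mammalian cells, the backbone provides a neomycin/kanamycin phosphotransferase gene driven by the SV40 enhancer/early promoter and terminated by an SV40 poly(A) signal, which would permit G418 selection of stable transfectants. Several small annotated fragments (truncated HIV-1 LTR, ble, lacI, lac operator, pBluescript MCS) appear to be short homology hits or cloning remnants rather than functional parts.

The payload is a roughly 10.4 kb reelin coding sequence placed downstream of the human CMV immediate early enhancer and promoter and followed by the bovine growth hormone polyadenylation signal. T7 and SP6 phage promoters flank the insert in opposing orientations and could be used for in vitro transcription. According to the depositor, the full-length ORF was assembled by joining restriction fragments from five overlapping cDNA clones. The final insert retains 95 bp of sequence upstream of the initiator methionine and 82 bp of 3' untranslated sequence. No epitope tag or reporter is recorded. Reelin is a large secreted extracellular matrix glycoprotein that guides neuronal layering and migration in the cortex and cerebellum and signals through the lipoprotein receptors VLDLR and LRP8/APOER2. The plasmid is used to express full-length mouse reelin in transfected mammalian cells, for example to produce secreted protein for biochemical, antibody-recognition or signalling studies.
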