Addgene plasmid #122443: pCrl
Purpose: Expresses entire mouse reelin ORF in mammalian cells
Depositing lab: Tom Curran. Depositing organization: St. Jude Children's Research Hospital. Publication: Reelin is a secreted glycoprotein recognized by the CR-50 monoclonal antibody. D'Arcangelo G, Nakajima K, Miyata T, Ogawa M, Mikoshiba K, Curran T. J Neurosci. 1997 Jan 1;17(1):23-31. PubMed 8987733.
Backbone
  Vector backbone: pcDNA3
  Backbone manufacturer: Invitrogen
  Total vector size (bp): 16000
  Vector type: Mammalian Expression
Growth in bacteria
  Bacterial resistance: Ampicillin, 100 μg/mL
  Growth temperature: 37°C
  Growth strain: DH5alpha
  Copy number: Unknown
Gene/Insert
  Gene/Insert name: reelin
  Species: M. musculus (mouse)
  Insert size (bp): 10383
  GenBank ID: U24703.1
  Entrez Gene: Reln (a.k.a. reeler, rl)
  Promoter: CMV
  Cloning method: Unknown
  Sequencing primers: 5′ CMV-F; 3′ BGH-rev
Terms and licenses: Academic/Nonprofit Terms; Industry Terms: Not Available to Industry
Depositor comments: The entire reelin open reading frame was assembled by fusing five overlapping cDNA clones isolated previously (D’Arcangelo et al., 1995) and subcloning them into pcDNA3. The following reelin fragments were used: 1.2 kb NaeI–SalI from p59BS1, 1.3 kb SalI–NdeI from pBS2, 3.1 kb NdeI–BspEI from pBS6, 770 bp BspEI–ApaLI from p3Rea3, and 4.2 kb ApaLIEcoRV from pBS53. The final clone (pCrl) contains the entire reelin open reading frame (10,383 bp) plus 95 bp of sequence 59 to the initiator methionine codon and 82 bp of 39 untranslated sequence (reelin cDNA nucleotides 188–10,748).
How to cite: pCrl was a gift from Tom Curran (Addgene plasmid # 122443 ; http://n2t.net/addgene:122443 ; RRID:Addgene_122443)
